Addgene plasmid #146720: pAc5.1B-V5-SBP-DmCCR4_K
Purpose: Insect Expression of DmCCR4
Depositing lab: Elisa Izaurralde. Depositing organization: Max Planck Institute for Developmental Biology.
Backbone
  Vector backbone: Unknown
  Vector type: Insect Expression
Growth in bacteria
  Bacterial resistance: Ampicillin, 100 μg/mL
  Growth temperature: 37°C
  Growth strain: DH5alpha
  Copy number: Low Copy
Gene/Insert
  Gene/Insert name: DmCCR4 (alt names: twin; CG31137)
  Species: D. melanogaster (fly)
  Mutation: The following variations comprises from our S2 cell-line: 3 silent mutations compared to the sequence given by NCBI: NM_170129.2
  Entrez Gene: twin (a.k.a. Dmel_CG31137, BEST:GH20274, CCR4, CG17741, CG31137, CG5534, CT39331, Ccr4, Dmel\CG31137, Twin, ccr4, twn)
  Cloning method: Unknown
Terms and licenses: Academic/Nonprofit Terms; Industry Terms: Not Available to Industry
Depositor comments: Plasmids from this collection were made available to the research community and donated after the lab closed. Please note that the sequence provided by the depositing laboratory may be theoretical/predicted or based on Sanger sequencing results. There may be discrepancies between sequencing results obtained by Addgene and the depositor sequence. If an Addgene verified sequence is not available, please contact before placing your order to request that our lab fully sequence the plasmid.
How to cite: pAc5.1B-V5-SBP-DmCCR4_K was a gift from Elisa Izaurralde (Addgene plasmid # 146720 ; http://n2t.net/addgene:146720 ; RRID:Addgene_146720)
