[The description below was written by a language model from this plasmid's Addgene catalogue record and pLannotate feature annotations shown in this document.]
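Description:
pAc5.1B-V5-SBP-DmCCR4_K is a 7,140-nt insect expression plasmid for producing tagged Drosophila melanogaster CCR4 (the product of the twin gene, CG31137). The catalogue lists the backbone as unknown, although the name and feature layout point to a pAc5.1-type vector. Expression is driven by the constitutive D. melanogaster actin 5C (Ac5) promoter, which is commonly used in cultured fly cells such as S2 cells. Downstream of the promoter lie a V5 epitope tag and a streptavidin-binding peptide (SBP), followed by the CCR4 open reading frame, so the protein should carry both tags at its N-terminus. An SV40 polyadenylation signal follows the coding region.

The automated annotation labels the insert as mouse Cnot6l. This reflects homology matching to the mammalian CCR4 orthologue, a poly(A)-specific 3'-5' exonuclease and catalytic subunit of the CCR4-NOT deadenylase complex, rather than a mouse sequence. The record states that the insert is the fly gene, amplified from the depositing lab's S2 cell line and carrying three silent changes relative to the NCBI reference transcript.

In bacteria the plasmid is maintained through a ColE1/pUC-type origin and selected with ampicillin via the bla gene and its promoter. The catalogue lists it as low copy even though the origin is annotated as a high-copy type. Short fragments of SV40 large T antigen and a tetracycline resistance gene are backbone remnants with no apparent function, and no marker for selection in insect cells is annotated. The V5 tag allows immunodetection and the SBP tag allows streptavidin pulldown, which suits the construct to studying CCR4 interactions and mRNA deadenylation in fly cells, though the record states only insect expression as its purpose.
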