Features (pLannotate 1.2.2; 10 found; start..end, strand, type, name):
     56..2568    +  promoter       Ac5 promoter: Drosophila melanogaster actin 5C promoter
   2599..2640    +  CDS            V5 tag: epitope tag from simian virus 5
   2662..2775    +  CDS            SBP: streptavidin-binding peptide selected from a peptide library; binds streptavidin with nanomolar affinity (Keefe et al., 2001)
   2842..4464    +  CDS            Cnot6l: CNO6L_MOUSE - Experimental evidence at protein level: Swiss-Prot protein existence level 1. Poly(A) nuclease with 3'-5' RNase activity. Catalytic component of the CCR4-NOT complex which is one of the major cellular mRNA deadenylases and is linked to various cellular processes including bulk mRNA degradation, miRNA-mediated repression, translational repression during translational initiation and general transcription regulation. Additional complex functions may be a consequence of its influence on mRNA expression. Involved in mRNA decay mediated by the major-protein-coding determinant of instab
   4566..4700    -  polyA_signal   SV40 poly(A) signal: SV40 polyadenylation signal
   4723..4807    -  CDS            large T antigen (fragment): large T antigen from SV40 (simian virus 40)
   4808..5278    +  CDS            TcR (fragment): tetracycline efflux protein; tet; confers resistance to tetracycline
   5322..5910    -  rep_origin     ori: high-copy-number ColE1/pMB1/pBR322/pUC origin of replication
   6081..6941    -  CDS            AmpR: β-lactamase; bla; confers resistance to ampicillin, carbenicillin, and related antibiotics
   6942..7046    -  promoter       AmpR promoter: bla
>Addgene plasmid #146720 | pAc5.1B-V5-SBP-DmCCR4_K | depositor full sequence | sequence record 289166 | Full Sequence
CTTCAAGGAATTAATTCTATATTCTAAAAACACAAATGATACTTCTAAAAAAAATCATGAATGGCATCAA
CTCTGAATCAAATCTTTGCAGATGCACCTACTTCTCATTTCCACTGTCACATCATTTTTCCAGATCTCGC
TGCCTGTTATGTGGCCCACAAACCAAGACACGTTTTATGGCCATTAAAGCTGGCTGATCGTCGCCAAACA
CCAAATACATATCAATATGTACATTCGAGAAAGAAGCGATCAAAGAAGCGTCTTCGGGCGAGTAGGAGAA
TGCGGAGGAGAAGGAGAACGAGCTGATCTAGTATCTCTCCACAATCCAATGCCAACTGACCAACTGGCCA
TATTCGGAGCAATTTGAAGCCAATTTCCATCGCCTGGCGATCGCTCCATTCTTGGCTATATGTTTTTCAC
CGTTCCCGGGGCCATTTTCAAAGACTCGTCGGTAAGATAAGATTGTGTCACTCGCTGTCTCTCTTCATTT
GTCGAAGAATGCTGAGGAATTTCGCGATGACGTCGGCGAGTATTTTGAAGAATGAGAATAATTTGTATTT
ATACGAAAATCAGTTAGTGGAATTTTCTACAAAAACATGTTATCTATAGATAATTTTGTTGCAAAATATG
TTGACTATGACAAAGATTGTATGTATATACCTTTAATGTATTCTCATTTTCTTATGTATTTATAATGGCA
ATGATGATACTGATGATATTTTAAGATGATGCCAGACCACAGGCTGATTTCTGCGTCTTTTGCCGAACGC
AGTGCATGTGCGGTTGTTGTTTTTTGGAATAGTTTCAATTTTCGGACTGTCCGCTTTGATTTCAGTTTCT
TGGCTTATTCAAAAAGCAAAGTAAAGCCAAAAAAGCGAGATGGCAATACCAAATGCGGCAAAACGGTAGT
GGAAGGAAAGGGGTGCGGGGCAGCGGAAGGAAGGGTGGGGCGGGGCGTGGCGGGGTCTGTGGCTGGGCGC
GACGTCACCGACGTTGGAGCCACTCCTTTGACCATGTGTGCGTGTGTGTATTATTCGTGTCTCGCCACTC
GCCGGTTGTTTTTTTCTTTTTATCTCGCTCTCTCTAGCGCCATCTCGTACGCATGCTCAACGCACCGCAT
GTTGCCGTGTCCTTTATGCGTCATTTTGGCTCGAAATAGGCAATTATTTAAACAAAGATTAGTCAACGAA
AACGCTAAAATAAATAAGTCTACAATATGGTTACTTATTGCCATGTGTGTGCAGCCAACGATAGCAACAA
AAGCAACAACACAGTGGCTTTCCCTCTTTCACTTTTTGTTTGCAAGCGCGTGCGAGCAAGACGGCACGAC
CGGCAAACGCAATTACGCTGACAAAGAGCAGACGAAGTTTTGGCCGAAAAACATCAAGGCGCCTGATACG
AATGCATTTGCAATAACAATTGCGATATTTAATATTGTTTATGAAGCTGTTTGACTTCAAAACACACAAA
AAAAAAAATAAAACAAATTATTTGAAAGAGAATTAGGAATCGGACAGCTTATCGTTACGGGCTAACAGCA
CACCGAGACGAAATAGCTTACCTGACGTCACAGCCTCTGGAAGAACTGCCGCCAAGCAGAGAGAGAGAGA
AAAAGAGGGAGAGCAGCTTAGACCGCATGTGCTTGTGTGTGAGGCGTCTCTCTCTTCGTCTCCTGTTTGC
GCAAACGCATAGACTGCACTGAGAAAATCGATTACCTATTTTTTATGAATGAATATTTGCACTATTACTA
TTCAAAACTATTAAGATAGCAATCACATTCAATAGCCAAATACTATACCACCTGAGCGATGCAACGAAAT
GATCAATTTGAGCAAAAATGCTGCATATTTAGGACGGCATCATTATAGAAATGCTTCTTGCTGTGTACTT
TTCTCTCGTCTGGCAGCTGTTTCGCCGTTATTGTTAAAACCGGCTTAAGTTAGGTGTGTTTTCTACGACT
AGTGATGCCCCTACTAGAAGATGTGTGTTGCACAAATGTCCCTGAATAACCAATTTGAAGTGCAGATAGC
AGTAAACGTAAGCTAATATGAATATTATTTAACTGTAATGTTTTAATATCGCTGGACATTACTAATAAAC
CCACTATAAACACATGTACATATGTATGTTTTGGCATACAATGAGTAGTTGGGGAAAAAATGTGTAAAAG
CACCGTGACCATCACAGCATAAAGATAACCAGCTGAAGTATCGAATATGAGTAACCCCCAAATTGAATCA
CATGCCGCAACTGATAGGACCCATGGAAGTACACTCTTCATGGCGATATACAAGACACACACAAGCACGA
ACACCCAGTTGCGGAGGAAATTCTCCGTAAATGAAAACCCAATCGGCGAACAATTCATACCCATATATGG
TAAAAGTTTTGAACGCGACTTGAGAGCGGAGAGCATTGCGGCTGATAAGGTTTTAGCGCTAAGCGGGCTT
TATAAAACGGGCTGCGGGACCAGTTTTCATATCACTACCGTTTGAGTTCTTGTGCTGTGTGGATACTCCT
CCCGACACAAAGCCGCTCCATCAGCCAGCAGTCGTCTAATCCAGAGACCCCGGATCGGGGTACCTGGCGG
CCACCATGGGTAAGCCTATCCCTAACCCTCTCCTCGGTCTCGATTCTACGCCCGGAAGCGGTAGCGGTAC
CATGGACGAGAAGACCACCGGCTGGGGGGGCGGCCACGTGGTGGAGGGCCTGGCCGGCGAGCTGGAGCAG
CTGCGGGCCAGGCTGGAGCACCACCCTCAGGGCCAGCGGGAGCCCTCCGGCGGCTGCAAGCCCCCAAGCT
TGAATTCTATGAAAGGCAATCATTATAAAATGTCTCGTAACAAAGACAAATACGACAGCGCCAATCGGCG
GCAGCAGATCTTTCTGTCGCAGGAGGACATAGCTGCGGGCAAGAAGACGAACTGGAGTGGCCTAGAGATT
ACTGGCTGCGTCCGCAATATCAGCCCGTCGCTGTGGGAATTTGAGCATCTAACCGCCCTCTACCTGAACG
ACAACCAGCTGCTGCGATTGCCCGCAGACGTTGGCATGCTGACCAGCCTCCGAACTTTGGACCTGTCCAG
CAATAAGCTAAGAAGTCTTCCCGCAGAGCTCGGCGAGCTCATCCAGTTGCGGGAACTGTTGCTGAACAAC
AACTTTCTGCGCGTACTGCCTTACGAGATCGGCAAGCTGTTCCACCTCGTCATACTCGGCCTCATGGGCA
ATCCGCTGCAAAAGGAGTTCATGAACATCTACAACGAACCGAACGGCACGCAGAAACTGCTCACCTACAT
GCTGGACAACTTGTCATTTACCGTGAATCCACCGCCCCAGAGGCCCTGGCTGCCACTGGCCAAGCCCAAC
AAAACGCGACCAGCCTGCATTTTTACGGTCATGTGCTATAATGTGCTCTGCGACAAGTACGCGACGCGAC
AAATGTACGGATACTGTCCGTCGTGGGCGCTATGCTGGGAGTACCGAAAAAAGTCGATTATCGACGAGAT
ACGGCACTATGCAGCGGACATTATCAGTCTGCAGGAGATCGAAACGGAGCAATTCTATCACTTCTTCCTG
CCGGAACTCAAGAACGATGGATACGAGGGAATCTTCTCACCGAAGTCGCGTGCTAAGACTATGTCCGAGC
TGGAGAGGAAGTACGTCGATGGCTGTGCGATATTCTTCAGGGCGTCCAAGTTTACGCTGATCAAGGAATC
ATTGATCGAGTTCAATCAGCTGGCAATGGCCAATGCCGAGGGCTCCGACAACATGCTGAACCGCGTAATG
CCTAAGGATAACATCGGTCTGGCCGCACTGCTCAAGGTGAAGGAGAACGCATGGGAGCCGATGTCCGAGG
TGACGCAGATCTCGCAGCCGCTGCTCGTCTGCACGGCGCACATACACTGGGACCCTGAGTTCTGCGACGT
CAAGCTCATCCAGACGATGATGCTTAGCAATGAGTTGAAGACGATCATCGACGAGGCGAGCCACAGTTTC
CGACCTGGTCACAAGAACGACTCCAATGCTGTCCAGCTGCTGCTGTGCGGTGACTTCAACTCGCTACCCG
ATTCAGGCGTTGTGGAGTTTCTCGGCAAGGGCCGCGTTTCCATGGATCATTTGGACTTCAAGGACATGGG
CTACAAGTCCTGCCTGCAGCGGCTGCTCTCGAACGACACCAACGAGTTTACGCACTCGTTCAAGCTAGCC
TCCGCCTACAACGAGGACATCATGCCGCACACCAACTATACGTTCGATTTTAAGGGCATCATCGACTACA
TTTTCTACACGAAGACGGGCATGGTGCCGCTGGGCCTGCTGGGTCCTGTCTCCAATGATTGGCTGCGCGA
GAATAAGGTTGTTGGATGCCCACATCCGCATATACCCTCTGATCACTTCCCACTGCTGGTCGAGCTAGAG
CTGATGCATACGGCTAGCCAACAGGCGCCTCCTAACGGGCTGATCAATCGCCGGTAGGGCGGCCGCTCGA
GTCTAGAGGGCCCGCGGTTCGAACCCGCTGATCAGCCTCGACTGTGCCTTCTAAGGCCTGAGCTCGCTGA
TCAGCCTCGATCGAGGATCCAGACATGATAAGATACATTGATGAGTTTGGACAAACCACAACTAGAATGC
AGTGAAAAAAATGCTTTATTTGTGAAATTTGTGATGCTATTGCTTTATTTGTAACCATTATAAGCTGCAA
TAAACAAGTTAACAACAACAATTGCATTCATTTTATGTTTCAGGTTCAGGGGGAGGTGTGGGAGGTTTTT
TAAAGCAAGTAAAACCTCTACAAATGTGGTATGGCTGATTATGATCAGTCGACCGATGCCCTTGAGAGCC
TTCAACCCAGTCAGCTCCTTCCGGTGGGCGCGGGGCATGACTATCGTCGCCGCACTTATGACTGTCTTCT
TTATCATGCAACTCGTAGGACAGGTGCCGGCAGCGCTCTGGGTCATTTTCGGCGAGGACCGCTTTCGCTG
GAGCGCGACGATGATCGGCCTGTCGCTTGCGGTATTCGGAATCTTGCACGCCCTCGCTCAAGCCTTCGTC
ACTGGTCCCGCCACCAAACGTTTCGGCGAGAAGCAGGCCATTATCGCCGGCATGGCGGCCGACGCGCTGG
GCTACGTCTTGCTGGCGTTCGCGACGCGAGGCTGGATGGCCTTCCCCATTATGATTCTTCTCGCTTCCGG
CGGCATCGGGATGCCCGCGTTGCAGGCCATGCTGTCCAGGCAGGTAGATGACGACCATCAGGGACAGCTT
CAAGGATCGCTCGCGGCTCTTACCAGCCAGCAAAAGGCCAGGAACCGTAAAAAGGCCGCGTTGCTGGCGT
TTTTCCATAGGCTCCGCCCCCCTGACGAGCATCACAAAAATCGACGCTCAAGTCAGAGGTGGCGAAACCC
GACAGGACTATAAAGATACCAGGCGTTTCCCCCTGGAAGCTCCCTCGTGCGCTCTCCTGTTCCGACCCTG
CCGCTTACCGGATACCTGTCCGCCTTTCTCCCTTCGGGAAGCGTGGCGCTTTCTCAATGCTCACGCTGTA
GGTATCTCAGTTCGGTGTAGGTCGTTCGCTCCAAGCTGGGCTGTGTGCACGAACCCCCCGTTCAGCCCGA
CCGCTGCGCCTTATCCGGTAACTATCGTCTTGAGTCCAACCCGGTAAGACACGACTTATCGCCACTGGCA
GCAGCCACTGGTAACAGGATTAGCAGAGCGAGGTATGTAGGCGGTGCTACAGAGTTCTTGAAGTGGTGGC
CTAACTACGGCTACACTAGAAGGACAGTATTTGGTATCTGCGCTCTGCTGAAGCCAGTTACCTTCGGAAA
AAGAGTTGGTAGCTCTTGATCCGGCAAACAAACCACCGCTGGTAGCGGTGGTTTTTTTGTTTGCAAGCAG
CAGATTACGCGCAGAAAAAAAGGATCTCAAGAAGATCCTTTGATCTTTTCTACGGGGTCTGACGCTCAGT
GGAACGAAAACTCACGTTAAGGGATTTTGGTCATGAGATTATCAAAAAGGATCTTCACCTAGATCCTTTT
AAATTAAAAATGAAGTTTTAAATCAATCTAAAGTATATATGAGTAAACTTGGTCTGACAGTTACCAATGC
TTAATCAGTGAGGCACCTATCTCAGCGATCTGTCTATTTCGTTCATCCATAGTTGCCTGACTCCCCGTCG
TGTAGATAACTACGATACGGGAGGGCTTACCATCTGGCCCCAGTGCTGCAATGATACCGCGAGACCCACG
CTCACCGGCTCCAGATTTATCAGCAATAAACCAGCCAGCCGGAAGGGCCGAGCGCAGAAGTGGTCCTGCA
ACTTTATCCGCCTCCATCCAGTCTATTAATTGTTGCCGGGAAGCTAGAGTAAGTAGTTCGCCAGTTAATA
GTTTGCGCAACGTTGTTGCCATTGCTGCAGGCATCGTGGTGTCACGCTCGTCGTTTGGTATGGCTTCATT
CAGCTCCGGTTCCCAACGATCAAGGCGAGTTACATGATCCCCCATGTTGTGCAAAAAAGCGGTTAGCTCC
TTCGGTCCTCCGATCGTTGTCAGAAGTAAGTTGGCCGCAGTGTTATCACTCATGGTTATGGCAGCACTGC
ATAATTCTCTTACTGTCATGCCATCCGTAAGATGCTTTTCTGTGACTGGTGAGTACTCAACCAAGTCATT
CTGAGAATAGTGTATGCGGCGACCGAGTTGCTCTTGCCCGGCGTCAACACGGGATAATACCGCGCCACAT
AGCAGAACTTTAAAAGTGCTCATCATTGGAAAACGTTCTTCGGGGCGAAAACTCTCAAGGATCTTACCGC
TGTTGAGATCCAGTTCGATGTAACCCACTCGTGCACCCAACTGATCTTCAGCATCTTTTACTTTCACCAG
CGTTTCTGGGTGAGCAAAAACAGGAAGGCAAAATGCCGCAAAAAAGGGAATAAGGGCGACACGGAAATGT
TGAATACTCATACTCTTCCTTTTTCAATATTATTGAAGCATTTATCAGGGTTATTGTCTCATGAGCGGAT
ACATATTTGAATGTATTTAGAAAAATAAACAAATAGGGGTTCCGCGCACATTTCCCCGAAAAGTGCCACC
TGACGTCTAAGAAACCATTATTATCATGACATTAACCTATAAAAATAGGCGTATCACGAGGCCCTTTCGT
